>Addgene plasmid #145913 | pAc5.1B-EGFP-DmBelle_1-298_B | addgene full sequence | sequence record 333036 | Addgene NGS Result
CTTCAAGAATTAATTCTATATTCTAAAAACACAAATGATACTTCTAAAAAAAAATCATGAATGGCATCAA
CTCTGAATCAAATCTTTGCAGATGCACCTACTTCTCATTTCCACTGTCACATCATTTTTCCAGATCTCGC
TGCCTGTTATGTGGCCCACAAACCAAGACACGTTTTATGGCCATTAAAGCTGGCTGATCGTCGCCAAACA
CCAAATACATAATGAATATGTACACATTCGAGAAAGAAGCGATCAAAGAAGCGTCTTCGGGCGGAGTAGG
AGAATGCGGAGGAGAAGGAGAACGAGCTGATCTAGTATCTCTCCACAATCCAATGCCAACTGACCAACTG
GCCATATTCGGAGCAATTTGAAGCCAATTTCCATCGCCTGGCGATCGCTCCATTCTTGGCTATATGTTTT
TCACCGTTACCCGGGGCCATTTTCAAAGACTCGTCGGCAAGATAAGATTGTGTCACTCGCTGTCTCTCTT
CATTTGTCGAAGAATGCTGAGGAATTTCGCGATGACGTCGGCGAGTATTTTGAAGAATGAGAATAATTTG
TATTTATACGAAAATCAGTTAGTGGAATTTTCTACAAAAACATGTTATCTATAGATAATTTTGTTGCAAA
ATATGTTGACTATGACAAAGATTGTATGTATATACCTTTAATGTATTCTCATTTTCTTATGTATTTATAA
TGGCAATGATGATACTGATGATATTTTAAGATGATGCCAGACCAAAAGGCTTGAATTTCTGCGTCTTTTG
CCGAACGCAGTGCATGTGCAATTGTTGTTTTTTGGAATATTCAATTTTCGGACTGTCCGCTTTGATTTCA
GTTTCTTGGCTTATTCAAAAAGCAAAGTAAAGCCAAAAAAGCGAGATGGCAATACCAAATGCGGCAAAAC
GGTAGTGGAAGGAAAGGGGTGCGGGGCAGCGGAAGGAAGGGTGGGGCGGGGCGTGGCGGGGTCTGTGGCT
GGGCGCGACGTCACCGACGTTGGAGCCACTCCTTTGACCATGTGTGCGTGTGTGTATTATTCGTGTCTCG
CCACTCGCCGGTTGTTTTTTTCTTTTTATGCTGCGCTCTCTCTAGCGCCATCTCGCTTACGCATGCTCAA
CGCACCGCATGTTGCCGTTTCCTTTTATGCGTCATTTTGGCTCGAAATAGGCAATTATTTAAACAAAGAT
TAGTCAACGAAAACGCTAAAATAAATAAGTCTACAATATGGTTACTTATTGCCATGTGTGTGCAGCCAAC
GATAGCAACAAAAGCAACAACACAGGTGGCTTTCCCTCTTTCACTTTTTGTTTGCAAGCCGCGTGCGAGC
AAGACGGCACGACCGGCAAACGCAATTACGCTGACAAAGAGCAGACGAAGTTTTGGCGAAAAACATCAAG
GCGCCTGATACGAATGCATTTGCAATAACAATTGCGATATTTAATATTGTTTATGAAGCTGTTTGACTTC
AAAACACACAAAAAAAAAAATAAAACAAATTATTTGAAAGAGAATTAGGAATCGGACGCTTATCGTTAGG
GTAACAACAAGAAATGCTTACTGAGTCACAGCCTCTGGAAAACTGCCGCAAGCCAGAGAGAGAGAGAAAA
AGAGGGAGAGCAGCTTAGACCGCATGTGCTTGTGTGTGAGGCGTCTCTCTCTTCGTCTCTGTTGCGCAAA
CGCATAGACTGCACTGAAAAAATCGATTACCTATTTTTTATGAATGAATATTTGCACTATTACTATTCAA
AACTATTAAGATAGCAATCACATTCAATAGCCAAATACTATACCACCTGAGCGATGCAACGAAATGATCA
ATTTGAGCAAAAATGCTGCATATTTAGGACGGCATCATTATAGAAATGCTTCTTGCTGTGTACTTTTCTC
TCGTCTGGCAGCTGTTTCGCCGTTATTGTTAAAACCGGCTTAAGTTAGGTGTGTTTTCTACGACTAGTGA
ATGCCCTACTAGAAGATGTGTGTTGCACAAAATGTCCCTGGAATAACCAATTTGAAGTGCAGATAGCAGT
AAACGTAAGCTAATATGAATATTATTTAACTGTAATGTTTTAATATCGCTGGACATTACTAATAAACCCA
CTATAAACACATGTACATATGTATGTTTTGGCATACAATGAGTAGTTGGGGAAAAAATGTGTAAAAGCAC
CGTGACCATCACAGCATAAAGATAACCAGCTGAAGTATCGAATATGAGTAACCCCCAAATTGAATCACAT
GCCGCAACTGATAGGACCCATGGAAGTACACTCTTCATGGCGATATACAAGACACACACAAGCACGAACA
CCCAGTTGCGGAGGAAATTCTCCGTAAATGAAAACCCAATCGGCGAACAATTCATACCCATATATGGTAA
AAGTTTTGAACGCGACTTGAGAGCGGAGAGCATTGCGGCTGATAAGGTTTTAGCGCTAAGCGGGCTTTAT
AAAACGGGCTGCGGGACCAGTTTTCATATCACTACCGTTTGAGTTCTTGTGCTGTGTGGATACTCCTCCC
GACACAAAGCCGCTCCATCAGCCAGCAGTCGTCTAATCCAGAGACCCCGGATCGGGGTACCATCATGGTG
AGCAAGGGCGAGGAGCTGTTCACCGGGGTGGTGCCCATCCTGGTCGAGCTGGACGGCGACGTAAACGGCC
ACAAGTTCAGCGTGTCCGGCGAGGGCGAGGGCGATGCCACCTACGGCAAGCTGACCCTGAAGTTCATCTG
CACCACCGGCAAGCTGCCCGTGCCCTGGCCCACCCTCGTGACCACCCTGACCTACGGCGTGCAGTGCTTC
AGCCGCTACCCCGACCACATGAAGCAGCACGACTTCTTCAAGTCCGCCATGCCCGAAGGCTACGTCCAGG
AGCGCACCATCTTCTTCAAGGACGACGGCAACTACAAGACCCGCGCCGAGGTGAAGTTCGAGGGCGACAC
CCTGGTGAACCGCATCGAGCTGAAGGGCATCGACTTCAAGGAGGACGGCAACATCCTGGGGCACAAGCTG
GAGTACAACTACAACAGCCACAACGTCTATATCATGGCCGACAAGCAGAAGAACGGCATCAAGGTGAACT
TCAAGATCCGCCACAACATCGAGGACGGCAGCGTGCAGCTCGCCGACCACTACCAGCAGAACACCCCCAT
CGGCGACGGCCCCGTGCTGCTGCCCGACAACCACTACCTGAGCACCCAGTCCGCCCTGAGCAAAGACCCC
AACGAGAAGCGCGATCACATGGTCCTGCTGGAGTTCGTGACCGCCGCCGGGATCACTCTCGGCATGGACG
AGCTGTACAAGCCAAGCTTGATGAGTAATGCTATTAACCAAAATGGCACAGGTCTAGAGCAGCAAGTTGC
TGGTCTGGACTTGAATGGCGGCTCTGCTGACTACAGCGGCCCCATAACCAGCAAGACTTCCACTAACTCG
GTCACCGGTGGTGTGTATGTGCCCCCGCACCTTCGTGGTGGTGGTGGCAATAACAACGCAGCGGACGCAG
AGAGCCAGGGCCAAGGACAGGGCCAGGGTCAGGGCTTCGACTCCAGATCCGGGAATCCGCGCCAGGAGAC
TAGGGACCCTCAACAGTCGCGCGGAGGCGGAGGCGAATACCGCAGAGGCGGCGGCGGTGGTGGTCGCGGC
TTCAATCGCCAGAGCGGCGACTACGGTTACGGAAGCGGCGGCGGAGGACGACGTGGAGGCGGTGGACGTT
TCGAGGACAACTACAACGGTGGTGAATTCGATTCGCGTCGCGGCGGTGACTGGAATCGCAGCGGCGGAGG
AGGTCGAGGATTTGGACGCGGACCATCGTACCGCGGCGGTGGCGGCGGAAGCGGTAGCAACCTCAACGAG
CAGACTGCCGAGGATGGCCAGGCACAGCAGCAGCAGCAGCCGCGCAACGATCGTTGGCAGGAGCCAGAAC
GTCCTGCCGGATTCGATGGCAGCGAGGGCGGACAGTCTGCCGGCGGCAACAGAAGCTACAACAATCGCGG
CGAGCGCGGAGGCGGCGGTTACAACAGCCGCTGGAAGGAGGGCGGCGGCTCAAACGTCGACTACACAAAG
CTGGGCGCCCGAGATGAGCGCCTGGAGGTGGAGCTGTTCGGCGTGGGCAATACGGGAATCAATTTTGACA
AATACGAGGATATACCCGTGGAGGCGACGGGCCAGAATGTGCCCCCGAACATCACATCGTTCGATTAGGC
GGCCGCTCGAGTCTAGAGGGCCCGCGGTTCGAAGGTAAGCCTATCCCTAACCCTCTCCTCGGTCTCGATT
CTACGCGTACCGGTCATCATCACCATCACCATTGAGTTTAAACCCGCTGATCAGCCTCGACTGTGCCTTC
TAAGGCCTGAGCTCGCTGATCAGCCTCGATCGAGGATCCAGACATGATAAGATACATTGATGAGTTTGGA
CAAACCACAACTAGAATGCAGTGAAAAAAATGCTTTATTTGTGAAATTTGTGATGCTATTGCTTTATTTG
TAACCATTATAAGCTGCAATAAACAAGTTAACAACAACAATTGCATTCATTTTATGTTTCAGGTTCAGGG
GGAGGTGTGGGAGGTTTTTTAAAGCAAGTAAAACCTCTACAAATGTGGTATGGCTGATTATGATCAGTCG
ACCGATGCCCTTGAGAGCCTTCAACCCAGTCAGCTCCTTCCGGTGGGCGCGGGGCATGACTATCGTCGCC
GCACTTATGACTGTCTTCTTTATCATGCAACTCGTAGGACAGGTGCCGGCAGCGCTCTGGGTCATTTTCG
GCGAGGACCGCTTTCGCTGGAGCGCGACGATGATCGGCCTGTCGCTTGCGGTATTCGGAATCTTGCACGC
CCTCGCTCAAGCCTTCGTCACTGGTCCCGCCACCAAACGTTTCGGCGAGAAGCAGGCCATTATCGCCGGC
ATGGCGGCCGACGCGCTGGGCTACGTCTTGCTGGCGTTCGCGACGCGAGGCTGGATGGCCTTCCCCATTA
TGATTCTTCTCGCTTCCGGCGGCATCGGGATGCCCGCGTTGCAGGCCATGCTGTCCAGGCAGGTAGATGA
CGACCATCAGGGAGATGACGACCATCAGGGACAGCTTCAAGGCCAGCAAAAGGCCAGGAACCGTAAAAAG
GCCGCGTTGCTGGCGTTTTTCCATAGGCTCCGCCCCCCTGACGAGCATCACAAAAATCGACGCTCAAGTC
AGAGGTGGCGAAACCCGACAGGACTATAAAGATACCAGGCGTTTCCCCCTGGAAGCTCCCTCGTGCGCTC
TCCTGTTCCGACCCTGCCGCTTACCGGATACCTGTCCGCCTTTCTCCCTTCGGGAAGCGTGGCGCTTTCT
CATAGCTCACGCTGTAGGTATCTCAGTTCGGTGTAGGTCGTTCGCTCCAAGCTGGGCTGTGTGCACGAAC
CCCCCGTTCAGCCCGACCGCTGCGCCTTATCCGGTAACTATCGTCTTGAGTCCAACCCGGTAAGACACGA
CTTATCGCCACTGGCAGCAGCCACTGGTAACAGGATTAGCAGAGCGAGGTATGTAGGCGGTGCTACAGAG
TTCTTGAAGTGGTGGCCTAACTACGGCTACACTAGAAGGACAGTATTTGGTATCTGCGCTCTGCTGAAGC
CAGTTACCTTCGGAAAAAGAGTTGGTAGCTCTTGATCCGGCAAACAAACCACCGCTGGTAGCGGTGGTTT
TTTTGTTTGCAAGCAGCAGATTACGCGCAGAAAAAAAGGATCTCAAGAAGATCCTTTGATCTTTTCTACG
GGGTCTGACGCTCAGTGGAACGAAAACTCACGTTAAGGGATTTTGGTCATGAGATTATCAAAAAGGATCT
TCACCTAGATCCTTTTAAATTAAAAATGAAGTTTTAAATCAATCTAAAGTATATATGAGTAAACTTGGTC
TGACAGTTACCAATGCTTAATCAGTGAGGCACCTATCTCAGCGATCTGTCTATTTCGTTCATCCATAGTT
GCCTGACTCCCCGTCGTGTAGATAACTACGATACGGGAGGGCTTACCATCTGGCCCCAGTGCTGCAATGA
TACCGCGAGACCCACGCTCACCGGCTCCAGATTTATCAGCAATAAACCAGCCAGCCGGAAGGGCCGAGCG
CAGAAGTGGTCCTGCAACTTTATCCGCCTCCATCCAGTCTATTAATTGTTGCCGGGAAGCTAGAGTAAGT
AGTTCGCCAGTTAATAGTTTGCGCAACGTTGTTGCCATTGCTGCAGGCATCGTGGTGTCACGCTCGTCGT
TTGGTATGGCTTCATTCAGCTCCGGTTCCCAACGATCAAGGCGAGTTACATGATCCCCCATGTTGTGCAA
AAAAGCGGTTAGCTCCTTCGGTCCTCCGATCGTTGTCAGAAGTAAGTTGGCCGCAGTGTTATCACTCATG
GTTATGGCAGCACTGCATAATTCTCTTACTGTCATGCCATCCGTAAGATGCTTTTCTGTGACTGGTGAGT
ACTCAACCAAGTCATTCTGAGAATAGTGTATGCGGCGACCGAGTTGCTCTTGCCCGGCGTCAACACGGGA
TAATACCGCGCCACATAGCAGAACTTTAAAAGTGCTCATCATTGGAAAACGTTCTTCGGGGCGAAAACTC
TCAAGGATCTTACCGCTGTTGAGATCCAGTTCGATGTAACCCACTCGTGCACCCAACTGATCTTCAGCAT
CTTTTACTTTCACCAGCGTTTCTGGGTGAGCAAAAACAGGAAGGCAAAATGCCGCAAAAAAGGGAATAAG
GGCGACACGGAAATGTTGAATACTCATACTCTTCCTTTTTCAATATTATTGAAGCATTTATCAGGGTTAT
TGTCTCATGAGCGGATACATATTTGAATGTATTTAGAAAAATAAACAAATAGGGGTTCCGCGCACATTTC
CCCGAAAAGTGCCACCTGACGTCTAAGAAACCATTATTATCATGACATTAACCTATAAAAATAGGCGTAT
CACGAGGCCCTTTCGT
Features (pLannotate 1.2.2; 10 found; start..end, strand, type, name):
     56..2565    +  promoter       Ac5 promoter: Drosophila melanogaster actin 5C promoter
   2585..3301    +  CDS            EGFP: EGFP is a basic (constitutively fluorescent) green fluorescent protein published in 1996, derived from Aequorea victoria. It is reported to be a rapidly-maturing weak dimer with moderate acid sensitivity.
   3311..4195    +  CDS            bel (fragment): DDX3_DROME - Experimental evidence at protein level: Swiss-Prot protein existence level 1. ATP-dependent RNA helicase that is essential and required for cellular function, larval growth, and for male and female fertility. Also required for RNA interference (RNAi), double-stranded RNA induces potent and specific gene silencing, by acting downstream of dsRNA internalization. RNAi is mediated by the RNA-induced silencing complex (RISC), a sequence-specific, multicomponent nuclease that destroys or silences messenger RNAs homologous to the silencing trigger. From Drosophila melanogaster (Fruit fly
   4234..4275    +  CDS            V5 tag: epitope tag from simian virus 5
   4375..4509    -  polyA_signal   SV40 poly(A) signal: SV40 polyadenylation signal
   4532..4616    -  CDS            large T antigen (fragment): large T antigen from SV40 (simian virus 40)
   4617..5053    +  CDS            TcR (fragment): tetracycline efflux protein; tet; confers resistance to tetracycline
   5128..5716    -  rep_origin     ori: high-copy-number ColE1/pMB1/pBR322/pUC origin of replication
   5887..6747    -  CDS            AmpR: β-lactamase; bla; confers resistance to ampicillin, carbenicillin, and related antibiotics
   6748..6852    -  promoter       AmpR promoter: bla
