[The description below was written by a language model from this plasmid's Addgene catalogue record and pLannotate feature annotations shown in this document.]
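Description:
pAc5.1B-EGFP-DmBelle_1-298_B is an insect-cell expression plasmid of about 6.9 kb. The catalogue lists its backbone as unknown, although the name and annotated parts point to a pAc5.1-type vector. It is propagated in E. coli through a ColE1/pUC-family origin and selected with ampicillin via the β-lactamase gene and its own promoter. The repository records it as low copy, although the annotated origin is of a type usually described as high copy. No marker for selection in insect cells is annotated, which fits transient transfection rather than stable line generation. Short fragments of a tetracycline resistance gene and of SV40 large T antigen are also detected; these appear to be non-functional backbone remnants.

The expression cassette is driven by the Drosophila melanogaster actin 5C promoter, a strong constitutive promoter widely used in fly cell lines such as S2. Downstream lies EGFP, followed closely by a fragment of the bel gene encoding residues 1–298 of Belle, the fly DDX3-family ATP-dependent RNA helicase implicated in growth, fertility and RNA interference. The arrangement indicates an N-terminal EGFP fusion to this N-terminal portion of Belle. The record notes a deletion at positions 158–160 (GGG) relative to the reference. A V5 epitope tag sits after the insert, but the record does not show whether it is in frame and translated or preceded by a stop codon. An SV40 polyadenylation signal follows the cassette.

The stated purpose is simply insect expression of this Belle fragment. A GFP-tagged truncation of this kind is suited to localisation, pulldown or domain-mapping experiments, though the record does not specify an application.
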