Addgene plasmid #145913: pAc5.1B-EGFP-DmBelle_1-298_B
Purpose: Insect Expression of DmBelle_1-298
Depositing lab: Elisa Izaurralde. Depositing organization: Max Planck Institute for Developmental Biology.
Backbone
  Vector backbone: Unknown
  Vector type: Insect Expression
Growth in bacteria
  Bacterial resistance: Ampicillin, 100 μg/mL
  Growth temperature: 37°C
  Growth strain: DH5alpha
  Copy number: Low Copy
Gene/Insert
  Gene/Insert name: DmBelle_1-298
  Species: D. melanogaster (fly)
  Mutation: del 158-160 (GGG)
  Entrez Gene: bel (a.k.a. Dmel_CG9748, BEL, Bel, CG9748, DmRH6, Dmel\CG9748, L3, anon-85Ab, cap, cg9748, l(3)85Ac, l(3)L3, l(3)L4740, l(3)S047110, l(3)S097074, ms(3)Pneo85A, ms(3)neo30)
  Cloning method: Unknown
Terms and licenses: Academic/Nonprofit Terms; Industry Terms: Not Available to Industry
Depositor comments: Plasmids from this collection were made available to the research community and donated after the lab closed. Please note that the sequence provided by the depositing laboratory may be theoretical/predicted or based on Sanger sequencing results. There may be discrepancies between sequencing results obtained by Addgene and the depositor sequence. If an Addgene verified sequence is not available, please contact before placing your order to request that our lab fully sequence the plasmid.
How to cite: pAc5.1B-EGFP-DmBelle_1-298_B was a gift from Elisa Izaurralde (Addgene plasmid # 145913 ; http://n2t.net/addgene:145913 ; RRID:Addgene_145913)
